Addgene plasmid #221496: pLX-SFFV_NKX2-1
Purpose: NKX2-1 short isoform lentiviral overexpression using SFFV promoter
Depositing lab: Matthew Meyerson. Depositing organization: Broad Institute. Publication: Dosage amplification dictates oncogenic regulation by the NKX2-1 lineage factor in lung adenocarcinoma. Pulice JL, Meyerson M. bioRxiv [Preprint]. 2023 Oct 27:2023.10.26.563996. doi: 10.1101/2023.10.26.563996. PubMed 37994369.
Backbone
  Vector backbone: pLX307
  Backbone size w/o insert (bp): 10065
  Vector type: Mammalian Expression, Lentiviral
  Selectable markers: Puromycin
Growth in bacteria
  Bacterial resistance: Ampicillin, 100 μg/mL
  Growth temperature: 37°C
  Growth strain: NEB Stable
  Copy number: High Copy
Gene/Insert
  Gene/Insert name: NKX2-1
  Species: H. sapiens (human)
  Insert size (bp): 1113
  Entrez Gene: NKX2-1 (a.k.a. BCH, BHC, NK-2, NKX2.1, NKX2A, NMTC1, T/EBP, TEBP, TITF1, TTF-1, TTF1)
  Promoter: SFFV
  Tag / fusion protein: V5 (C terminal on insert)
  Cloning method: Restriction Enzyme; 5′ cloning site XhoI (not destroyed); 3′ cloning site BmtI-HF (not destroyed)
  Sequencing primers: 3′ WPRE-Rv
Terms and licenses: Academic/Nonprofit Terms; Industry Terms: Not Available to Industry
Depositor comments: SFFV promoter was obtained from SFFV-DTAG-NTERM-GFP (Addgene #185760) and cloned to replace EF1a promoter in pLX307 vector using PCR and restriction enzyme digestion/ligation.
How to cite: pLX-SFFV_NKX2-1 was a gift from Matthew Meyerson (Addgene plasmid # 221496 ; http://n2t.net/addgene:221496 ; RRID:Addgene_221496)
