[The description below was written by a language model from this plasmid's Addgene catalogue record and pLannotate feature annotations shown in this document.]
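Description:
pLX-SFFV_NKX2-1 is a lentiviral mammalian expression plasmid built on the pLX307 backbone, in which the original EF1a promoter was replaced with the spleen focus-forming virus (SFFV) LTR promoter taken from another plasmid by PCR and restriction cloning. It is propagated in E. coli through a high-copy ColE1/pUC-type origin with ampicillin resistance (AmpR), and the bacterial portion also carries an f1 origin and residual lac, T7 and T3 elements. The catalogue lists a backbone size of 10,065 bp without insert, whereas the sequenced record is 8,697 nt in total. That figure probably reflects the parental vector rather than this derivative, although the record does not explain the difference.

The transfer cassette has a third-generation, self-inactivating layout. An RSV promoter drives a truncated HIV-1 5′ LTR, followed by the Ψ packaging signal with a gag fragment, the RRE for Rev-dependent export of genomic RNA, a cPPT/CTS, and a ΔU3 3′ LTR with a downstream SV40 poly(A) signal. Within the provirus, an SV40 early promoter drives puromycin N-acetyltransferase for selection of transduced cells. Downstream of this, the SFFV promoter drives the 1,113 bp human NKX2-1 short isoform coding sequence. The insert is flanked by attB1 and attB2 Gateway remnants and is followed by a C-terminal V5 epitope tag for detection. A WPRE after the tag enhances transcript stability and expression.

The construct is intended for stable lentiviral overexpression of the NKX2-1 (TTF-1) lineage transcription factor in mammalian cells. The associated work examines how NKX2-1 dosage amplification shapes oncogenic regulation in lung adenocarcinoma.
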