Features (pLannotate 1.2.2; 32 found; start..end, strand, type, name):
      1..227     +  promoter       RSV promoter: Rous sarcoma virus enhancer/promoter
    228..408     +  LTR            5' LTR (truncated): truncated 5' long terminal repeat (LTR) from HIV-1
    455..580     +  misc_feature   HIV-1 Ψ: packaging signal of human immunodeficiency virus type 1
    564..927     +  CDS            HIV-1 gag (fragment): gag protein from human immunodeficiency virus 1; gag
   1073..1306    +  misc_feature   RRE: The Rev response element (RRE) of HIV-1 allows for Rev-dependent mRNA export from the nucleus to the cytoplasm.
   1683..1709    +  CDS            Rev (fragment): human immunodeficiency virus 1 (HIV-1) Rev protein; rev; enhances nuclear export of unspliced and incompletely spliced viral mRNAs
   1716..1739    +  promoter       SV40 promoter (fragment): SV40 early promoter
   1740..1811    +  promoter       SV40 promoter (fragment): SV40 enhancer and early promoter
   1835..1970    +  rep_origin     SV40 ori: SV40 origin of replication
   2016..2612    +  CDS            PuroR (fragment): puromycin N-acetyltransferase; pac from Streptomyces; confers resistance to puromycin
   2661..2778    +  misc_feature   cPPT/CTS: central polypurine tract and central termination sequence of HIV-1
   2847..3248    +  promoter       SFFV promoter: spleen focus-forming virus long terminal repeat (LTR) promoter
   3286..3303    +  protein_bind   attB1 (fragment): mutant version of attB; core recombination site for the Gateway® BP reaction BP Clonase™
   3312..4424    +  CDS            NKX2-1: NKX21_HUMAN - Also known as NKX2A, TITF1, TTF1. Experimental evidence at protein level: Swiss-Prot protein existence level 1. Transcription factor that binds and activates the promoter of thyroid specific genes such as thyroglobulin, thyroperoxidase, and thyrotropin receptor. Crucial in the maintenance of the thyroid differentiation phenotype. May play a role in lung development and surfactant homeostasis. Forms a regulatory loop with GRHL2 that coordinates lung epithelial cell morphogenesis and differentiation. Activates the transcription of GNRHR and plays a role in enhancing the circadian o
   4432..4449    -  protein_bind   attB2 (fragment): mutant version of attB; core recombination site for the Gateway® BP reaction BP Clonase™
   4458..4499    +  CDS            V5 tag: epitope tag from simian virus 5
   4550..5138    +  misc_feature   WPRE: woodchuck hepatitis virus posttranscriptional regulatory element
   5189..5208    +  misc_feature   cPPT/CTS (fragment): central polypurine tract and central termination sequence of HIV-1
   5210..5443    +  LTR            3' LTR (ΔU3): self-inactivating 3' long terminal repeat (LTR) from HIV-1
   5521..5642    +  polyA_signal   SV40 poly(A) signal: SV40 polyadenylation signal
   5682..5817    +  rep_origin     SV40 ori: SV40 origin of replication
   5838..5856    -  promoter       T7 promoter: promoter for bacteriophage T7 RNA polymerase
   5864..6019    +  CDS            lacZα (fragment): LacZα fragment of β-galactosidase; lacZ fragment
   6024..6452    +  rep_origin     f1 ori (sequence partly withheld): f1 bacteriophage origin of replication; arrow indicates direction of (+) strand synthesis
   6505..6609    +  promoter       AmpR promoter: bla
   6610..7470    +  CDS            AmpR: β-lactamase; bla; confers resistance to ampicillin, carbenicillin, and related antibiotics
   7641..8229    +  rep_origin     ori: high-copy-number ColE1/pMB1/pBR322/pUC origin of replication
   8412..8504    +  CDS            lacI (fragment): lac repressor; lacI; The lac repressor binds to the lac operator to inhibit transcription in E. coli. This inhibition can be relieved by adding lactose or isopropyl-β-D-thiogalactopyranoside (IPTG).
   8517..8538    +  protein_bind   CAP binding site: CAP binding activates transcription in the presence of cAMP. E. coli catabolite activator protein
   8553..8583    +  promoter       lac promoter: promoter for the E. coli lac operon
   8591..8607    +  protein_bind   lac operator: The lac repressor binds to the lac operator to inhibit transcription in E. coli. This inhibition can be relieved by adding lactose or isopropyl-β-D-thiogalactopyranoside (IPTG). lac repressor encoded by lacI
   8652..8670    +  promoter       T3 promoter: promoter for bacteriophage T3 RNA polymerase
>Addgene plasmid #221496 | pLX-SFFV_NKX2-1 | addgene full sequence | sequence record 437756 | Addgene NGS Result
TGTAGTCTTATGCAATACTCTTGTAGTCTTGCAACATGGTAACGATGAGTTAGCAACATGCCTTACAAGG
AGAGAAAAAGCACCGTGCATGCCGATTGGTGGAAGTAAGGTGGTACGATCGTGCCTTATTAGGAAGGCAA
CAGACGGGTCTGACATGGATTGGACGAACCACTGAATTGCCGCATTGCAGAGATATTGTATTTAAGTGCC
TAGCTCGATACATAAACGGGTCTCTCTGGTTAGACCAGATCTGAGCCTGGGAGCTCTCTGGCTAACTAGG
GAACCCACTGCTTAAGCCTCAATAAAGCTTGCCTTGAGTGCTTCAAGTAGTGTGTGCCCGTCTGTTGTGT
GACTCTGGTAACTAGAGATCCCTCAGACCCTTTTAGTCAGTGTGGAAAATCTCTAGCAGTGGCGCCCGAA
CAGGGACTTGAAAGCGAAAGGGAAACCAGAGGAGCTCTCTCGACGCAGGACTCGGCTTGCTGAAGCGCGC
ACGGCAAGAGGCGAGGGGCGGCGACTGGTGAGTACGCCAAAAATTTTGACTAGCGGAGGCTAGAAGGAGA
GAGATGGGTGCGAGAGCGTCAGTATTAAGCGGGGGAGAATTAGATCGCGATGGGAAAAAATTCGGTTAAG
GCCAGGGGGAAAGAAAAAATATAAATTAAAACATATAGTATGGGCAAGCAGGGAGCTAGAACGATTCGCA
GTTAATCCTGGCCTGTTAGAAACATCAGAAGGCTGTAGACAAATACTGGGACAGCTACAACCATCCCTTC
AGACAGGATCAGAAGAACTTAGATCATTATATAATACAGTAGCAACCCTCTATTGTGTGCATCAAAGGAT
AGAGATAAAAGACACCAAGGAAGCTTTAGACAAGATAGAGGAAGAGCAAAACAAAAGTAAGACCACCGCA
CAGCAAGCGGCCGCTGATCTTCAGACCTGGAGGAGGAGATATGAGGGACAATTGGAGAAGTGAATTATAT
AAATATAAAGTAGTAAAAATTGAACCATTAGGAGTAGCACCCACCAAGGCAAAGAGAAGAGTGGTGCAGA
GAGAAAAAAGAGCAGTGGGAATAGGAGCTTTGTTCCTTGGGTTCTTGGGAGCAGCAGGAAGCACTATGGG
CGCAGCGTCAATGACGCTGACGGTACAGGCCAGACAATTATTGTCTGGTATAGTGCAGCAGCAGAACAAT
TTGCTGAGGGCTATTGAGGCGCAACAGCATCTGTTGCAACTCACAGTCTGGGGCATCAAGCAGCTCCAGG
CAAGAATCCTGGCTGTGGAAAGATACCTAAAGGATCAACAGCTCCTGGGGATTTGGGGTTGCTCTGGAAA
ACTCATTTGCACCACTGCTGTGCCTTGGAATGCTAGTTGGAGTAATAAATCTCTGGAACAGATTTGGAAT
CACACGACCTGGATGGAGTGGGACAGAGAAATTAACAATTACACAAGCTTAATACACTCCTTAATTGAAG
AATCGCAAAACCAGCAAGAAAAGAATGAACAAGAATTATTGGAATTAGATAAATGGGCAAGTTTGTGGAA
TTGGTTTAACATAACAAATTGGCTGTGGTATATAAAATTATTCATAATGATAGTAGGAGGCTTGGTAGGT
TTAAGAATAGTTTTTGCTGTACTTTCTATAGTGAATAGAGTTAGGCAGGGATATTCACCATTATCGTTTC
AGACCCACCTCCCAACCCCGAGGGGACCCATGCATTGCATCTCAATTAGTCAGCAACCAGGTGTGGAAAG
TCCCCAGGCTCCCCAGCAGGCAGAAGTATGCAAAGCATGCGTCTCAATTAGTCAGCAACCATAGTCCCGC
CCCTAACTCCGCCCATCCCGCCCCTAACTCCGCCCAGTTCCGCCCATTCTCCGCCCCATGGCTGACTAAT
TTTTTTTATTTATGCAGAGGCCGAGGCCGCCTCGGCCTCTGAGCTATTCCAGAAGTAGTGAGGAGGCTTT
TTTGGAGGCCTAGGCTTTTGCAAAAAGCTTTCTAGAGGTACCACCGGAGCTTACCATGACCGAGTACAAG
CCCACGGTGCGCCTCGCCACCCGCGACGACGTCCCCAGGGCCGTACGCACCCTCGCCGCCGCGTTCGCCG
ACTACCCCGCCACGCGCCACACCGTCGATCCGGACCGCCACATCGAGCGGGTCACCGAGCTGCAAGAACT
CTTCCTCACGCGCGTCGGGCTCGACATCGGCAAGGTGTGGGTCGCGGACGACGGCGCCGCCGTGGCGGTC
TGGACCACGCCGGAGAGCGTCGAAGCGGGGGCGGTGTTCGCCGAGATCGGCCCGCGCATGGCCGAGTTGA
GCGGTTCCCGGCTGGCCGCGCAGCAACAGATGGAAGGCCTCCTGGCGCCGCACCGGCCCAAGGAGCCCGC
GTGGTTCCTGGCCACCGTCGGCGTCTCGCCCGACCACCAGGGCAAGGGTCTGGGCAGCGCCGTCGTGCTC
CCCGGAGTGGAGGCGGCCGAGCGCGCCGGGGTGCCCGCCTTCCTGGAGACCTCCGCGCCCCGCAACCTCC
CCTTCTACGAGCGGCTCGGCTTCACCGTCACCGCCGACGTCGAGGTGCCCGAAGGACCGCGCACCTGGTG
CATGACCCGCAAGCCCGGTGCCAGTTAACGAATTCTAGATCTTGAGACAAATGGCAGTATTCATCCACAA
TTTTAAAAGAAAAGGGGGGATTGGGGGGTACAGTGCAGGGGAAAGAATAGTAGACATAATAGCAACAGAC
ATACAAACTAAAGAATTACAAAAACAAATTACAAAAATTCAAAATTTTCGGGTTTATTACAGGGACAGCA
GAGATCCACTTTGGCGCCGGCTCGAGGCCTGCAGGAGATAGCTGCAGTAACGCCATTTTGCAAGGCATGG
AAAAATACCAAACCAAGAATAGAGAAGTTCAGATCAAGGGCGGGTACATGAAAATAGCTAACGTTGGGCC
AAACAGGATATCTGCGGTGAGCAGTTTCGGCCCCGGCCCGGGGCCAAGAACAGATGGTCACCGCAGTTTC
GGCCCCGGCCCGAGGCCAAGAACAGATGGTCCCCAGATATGGCCCAACCCTCAGCAGTTTCTTAAGACCC
ATCAGATGTTTCCAGGCTCCCCCAAGGACCTGAAATGACCCTGCGCCTTATTTGAATTAACCAATCAGCC
TGCTTCTCGCTTCTGTTCGCGCGCTTCTGCTTCCCGAGCTCTATAAAAGAGCTCACAACCCCTCACTCGG
CGCGCCAGTCCTCCGACAGACTGAGTCGGCCGGTCGAATCAAGCTTGCTAGCATCGATTGATCAACAAGT
TTGTACAAAAAAGTTGGCACCATGTCGATGAGTCCAAAGCACACGACTCCGTTCTCAGTGTCTGACATCT
TGAGTCCCCTGGAGGAAAGCTACAAGAAAGTGGGCATGGAGGGCGGCGGCCTCGGGGCTCCGCTGGCGGC
GTACAGGCAGGGCCAGGCGGCACCGCCAACAGCGGCCATGCAGCAGCACGCCGTGGGGCACCACGGCGCC
GTCACCGCCGCCTACCACATGACGGCGGCGGGGGTGCCCCAGCTCTCGCACTCCGCCGTGGGGGGCTACT
GCAACGGCAACCTGGGCAACATGAGCGAGCTGCCGCCGTACCAGGACACCATGAGGAACAGCGCCTCTGG
CCCCGGATGGTACGGCGCCAACCCAGACCCGCGCTTCCCCGCCATCTCCCGCTTCATGGGCCCGGCGAGC
GGCATGAACATGAGCGGCATGGGCGGCCTGGGCTCGCTGGGGGACGTGAGCAAGAACATGGCCCCGCTGC
CAAGCGCGCCGCGCAGGAAGCGCCGGGTGCTCTTCTCGCAGGCGCAGGTGTACGAGCTGGAGCGACGCTT
CAAGCAACAGAAGTACCTGTCGGCGCCGGAGCGCGAGCACCTGGCCAGCATGATCCACCTGACGCCCACG
CAGGTCAAGATCTGGTTCCAGAACCACCGCTACAAAATGAAGCGCCAGGCCAAGGACAAGGCGGCGCAGC
AGCAACTGCAGCAGGACAGCGGCGGCGGCGGGGGCGGCGGGGGCACCGGGTGCCCGCAGCAGCAACAGGC
TCAGCAGCAGTCGCCGCGACGCGTGGCGGTGCCGGTCCTGGTGAAAGACGGCAAACCGTGCCAGGCGGGT
GCCCCCGCGCCGGGCGCCGCCAGCCTACAAGGCCACGCGCAGCAGCAGGCGCAGCACCAGGCGCAGGCCG
CGCAGGCGGCGGCAGCGGCCATCTCCGTGGGCAGCGGTGGCGCCGGCCTTGGCGCACACCCGGGCCACCA
GCCAGGCAGCGCAGGCCAGTCTCCGGACCTGGCGCACCACGCCGCCAGCCCCGCGGCGCTGCAGGGCCAG
GTATCCAGCCTGTCCCACCTGAACTCCTCGGGCTCGGACTACGGCACCATGTCCTGCTCCACCTTGCTAT
ACGGTCGGACCTGGTTGCCAACTTTCTTGTACAAAGTGGTTGATATCGGTAAGCCTATCCCTAACCCTCT
CCTCGGTCTCGATTCTACGTAGTAATGAACTAGTACCGGTTAAGTCGACAATCAACGCGTTAAGTCGACA
ATCAACCTCTGGATTACAAAATTTGTGAAAGATTGACTGGTATTCTTAACTATGTTGCTCCTTTTACGCT
ATGTGGATACGCTGCTTTAATGCCTTTGTATCATGCTATTGCTTCCCGTATGGCTTTCATTTTCTCCTCC
TTGTATAAATCCTGGTTGCTGTCTCTTTATGAGGAGTTGTGGCCCGTTGTCAGGCAACGTGGCGTGGTGT
GCACTGTGTTTGCTGACGCAACCCCCACTGGTTGGGGCATTGCCACCACCTGTCAGCTCCTTTCCGGGAC
TTTCGCTTTCCCCCTCCCTATTGCCACGGCGGAACTCATCGCCGCCTGCCTTGCCCGCTGCTGGACAGGG
GCTCGGCTGTTGGGCACTGACAATTCCGTGGTGTTGTCGGGGAAATCATCGTCCTTTCCTTGGCTGCTCG
CCTGTGTTGCCACCTGGATTCTGCGCGGGACGTCCTTCTGCTACGTCCCTTCGGCCCTCAATCCAGCGGA
CCTTCCTTCCCGCGGCCTGCTGCCGGCTCTGCGGCCTCTTCCGCGTCTTCGCCTTCGCCCTCAGACGAGT
CGGATCTCCCTTTGGGCCGCCTCCCCGCGTCGACTTTAAGACCAATGACTTACAAGGCAGCTGTAGATCT
TAGCCACTTTTTAAAAGAAAAGGGGGGACTGGAAGGGCTAATTCACTCCCAACGAAGACAAGATCTGCTT
TTTGCTTGTACTGGGTCTCTCTGGTTAGACCAGATCTGAGCCTGGGAGCTCTCTGGCTAACTAGGGAACC
CACTGCTTAAGCCTCAATAAAGCTTGCCTTGAGTGCTTCAAGTAGTGTGTGCCCGTCTGTTGTGTGACTC
TGGTAACTAGAGATCCCTCAGACCCTTTTAGTCAGTGTGGAAAATCTCTAGCAGTACGTATAGTAGTTCA
TGTCATCTTATTATTCAGTATTTATAACTTGCAAAGAAATGAATATCAGAGAGTGAGAGGAACTTGTTTA
TTGCAGCTTATAATGGTTACAAATAAAGCAATAGCATCACAAATTTCACAAATAAAGCATTTTTTTCACT
GCATTCTAGTTGTGGTTTGTCCAAACTCATCAATGTATCTTATCATGTCTGGCTCTAGCTATCCCGCCCC
TAACTCCGCCCATCCCGCCCCTAACTCCGCCCAGTTCCGCCCATTCTCCGCCCCATGGCTGACTAATTTT
TTTTATTTATGCAGAGGCCGAGGCCGCCTCGGCCTCTGAGCTATTCCAGAAGTAGTGAGGAGGCTTTTTT
GGAGGCCTAGGGACGTACCCAATTCGCCCTATAGTGAGTCGTATTACGCGCGCTCACTGGCCGTCGTTTT
ACAACGTCGTGACTGGGAAAACCCTGGCGTTACCCAACTTAATCGCCTTGCAGCACATCCCCCTTTCGCC
AGCTGGCGTAATAGCGAAGAGGCCCGCACCGATCGCCCTTCCCAACAGTTGCGCAGCCTGAATGGCGAAT
GGG
[124 nt withheld, positions 6024-6147]
C
[91 nt withheld, positions 6149-6239]
A
[49 nt withheld, positions 6241-6289]
CCTTTGACGTTGGAGTCCACGTTCTTT
[37 nt withheld, positions 6317-6353]
ACCCTATCTCGGTCTATTCTTTTGATTTATAAGGGATTTTGCCGATTTCGGCCTATTGGTTAAAAAATGA
GCTGATTTAACAAAAATTTAACGCGAATTTTAACAAAATATTAACGCTTACAATTTAGGTGGCACTTTTC
GGGGAAATGTGCGCGGAACCCCTATTTGTTTATTTTTCTAAATACATTCAAATATGTATCCGCTCATGAG
ACAATAACCCTGATAAATGCTTCAATAATATTGAAAAAGGAAGAGTATGAGTATTCAACATTTCCGTGTC
GCCCTTATTCCCTTTTTTGCGGCATTTTGCCTTCCTGTTTTTGCTCACCCAGAAACGCTGGTGAAAGTAA
AAGATGCTGAAGATCAGTTGGGTGCACGAGTGGGTTACATCGAACTGGATCTCAACAGCGGTAAGATCCT
TGAGAGTTTTCGCCCCGAAGAACGTTTTCCAATGATGAGCACTTTTAAAGTTCTGCTATGTGGCGCGGTA
TTATCCCGTATTGACGCCGGGCAAGAGCAACTCGGTCGCCGCATACACTATTCTCAGAATGACTTGGTTG
AGTACTCACCAGTCACAGAAAAGCATCTTACGGATGGCATGACAGTAAGAGAATTATGCAGTGCTGCCAT
AACCATGAGTGATAACACTGCGGCCAACTTACTTCTGACAACGATCGGAGGACCGAAGGAGCTAACCGCT
TTTTTGCACAACATGGGGGATCATGTAACTCGCCTTGATCGTTGGGAACCGGAGCTGAATGAAGCCATAC
CAAACGACGAGCGTGACACCACGATGCCTGTAGCAATGGCAACAACGTTGCGCAAACTATTAACTGGCGA
ACTACTTACTCTAGCTTCCCGGCAACAATTAATAGACTGGATGGAGGCGGATAAAGTTGCAGGACCACTT
CTGCGCTCGGCCCTTCCGGCTGGCTGGTTTATTGCTGATAAATCTGGAGCCGGTGAGCGTGGGTCTCGCG
GTATCATTGCAGCACTGGGGCCAGATGGTAAGCCCTCCCGTATCGTAGTTATCTACACGACGGGGAGTCA
GGCAACTATGGATGAACGAAATAGACAGATCGCTGAGATAGGTGCCTCACTGATTAAGCATTGGTAACTG
TCAGACCAAGTTTACTCATATATACTTTAGATTGATTTAAAACTTCATTTTTAATTTAAAAGGATCTAGG
TGAAGATCCTTTTTGATAATCTCATGACCAAAATCCCTTAACGTGAGTTTTCGTTCCACTGAGCGTCAGA
CCCCGTAGAAAAGATCAAAGGATCTTCTTGAGATCCTTTTTTTCTGCGCGTAATCTGCTGCTTGCAAACA
AAAAAACCACCGCTACCAGCGGTGGTTTGTTTGCCGGATCAAGAGCTACCAACTCTTTTTCCGAAGGTAA
CTGGCTTCAGCAGAGCGCAGATACCAAATACTGTTCTTCTAGTGTAGCCGTAGTTAGGCCACCACTTCAA
GAACTCTGTAGCACCGCCTACATACCTCGCTCTGCTAATCCTGTTACCAGTGGCTGCTGCCAGTGGCGAT
AAGTCGTGTCTTACCGGGTTGGACTCAAGACGATAGTTACCGGATAAGGCGCAGCGGTCGGGCTGAACGG
GGGGTTCGTGCACACAGCCCAGCTTGGAGCGAACGACCTACACCGAACTGAGATACCTACAGCGTGAGCT
ATGAGAAAGCGCCACGCTTCCCGAAGGGAGAAAGGCGGACAGGTATCCGGTAAGCGGCAGGGTCGGAACA
GGAGAGCGCACGAGGGAGCTTCCAGGGGGAAACGCCTGGTATCTTTATAGTCCTGTCGGGTTTCGCCACC
TCTGACTTGAGCGTCGATTTTTGTGATGCTCGTCAGGGGGGCGGAGCCTATGGAAAAACGCCAGCAACGC
GGCCTTTTTACGGTTCCTGGCCTTTTGCTGGCCTTTTGCTCACATGTTCTTTCCTGCGTTATCCCCTGAT
TCTGTGGATAACCGTATTACCGCCTTTGAGTGAGCTGATACCGCTCGCCGCAGCCGAACGACCGAGCGCA
GCGAGTCAGTGAGCGAGGAAGCGGAAGAGCGCCCAATACGCAAACCGCCTCTCCCCGCGCGTTGGCCGAT
TCATTAATGCAGCTGGCACGACAGGTTTCCCGACTGGAAAGCGGGCAGTGAGCGCAACGCAATTAATGTG
AGTTAGCTCACTCATTAGGCACCCCAGGCTTTACACTTTATGCTTCCGGCTCGTATGTTGTGTGGAATTG
TGAGCGGATAACAATTTCACACAGGAAACAGCTATGACCATGATTACGCCAAGCGCGCAATTAACCCTCA
CTAAAGGGAACAAAAGCTGGAGCTGCAAGCTTAA
